Addgene plasmid #182405: pRSFDuet-1_VNp15-StefinA
Purpose: Bacterial expression of Vesicle Nucleating peptide15-stefinA fusion
Depositing lab: Dan Mulvihill. Depositing organization: London and South East University Group (LASE). Publication: High-yield vesicle-packaged recombinant protein production from E. coli. Eastwood TA, Baker K, Streather BR, Allen N, Wang L, Botchway SW, Brown IR, Hiscock JR, Lennon C, Mulvihill DP. Cell Rep Methods. 2023 Feb 2;3(2):100396. doi: 10.1016/j.crmeth.2023.100396. eCollection 2023 Feb 27. PubMed 36936078.
Backbone
  Vector backbone: pRSFDUET-1
  Backbone manufacturer: Novagen
  Vector type: Bacterial Expression
Growth in bacteria
  Bacterial resistance: Kanamycin, 50 μg/mL
  Growth temperature: 37°C
  Growth strain: DH5alpha
  Copy number: High Copy
Gene/Insert
  Gene/Insert name: VNp15-stefin
  Species: H. sapiens (human)
  GenBank ID: UniProtKB: P01040
  Entrez Gene: CSTA (a.k.a. AREI, PSS4, STF1, STFA)
  Promoter: T7
  Tag / fusion protein: Vesicle Nucleating peptide 15 (VNp15) (N terminal on insert)
  Cloning method: Restriction Enzyme; 5′ cloning site Unknown (unknown if destroyed); 3′ cloning site Unknown (unknown if destroyed)
Resource information
  A portion of this plasmid was derived from a plasmid made by: Synthetic
Terms and licenses: Academic/Nonprofit Terms; Industry Terms: Not Available to Industry
How to cite: pRSFDuet-1_VNp15-StefinA was a gift from Dan Mulvihill (Addgene plasmid # 182405 ; http://n2t.net/addgene:182405 ; RRID:Addgene_182405)
