[The description below was written by a language model from this plasmid's Addgene catalogue record and pLannotate feature annotations shown in this document.]
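Description:
pRSFDuet-1_VNp15-StefinA is a bacterial expression plasmid built on the Novagen pRSFDuet-1 backbone for producing human stefin A (cystatin A, CSTA), an intracellular thiol proteinase inhibitor, fused at its N terminus to Vesicle Nucleating peptide 15 (VNp15). The 4,174 nt plasmid replicates from the RSF1030 origin, which is recorded as high copy and is compatible with other common origins, so it can coexist with additional plasmids in the same E. coli cell. Selection is by kanamycin through an aph(3')-Ia (KanR) cassette.

As in other Duet vectors, the feature table shows two T7 promoter/lac operator units. The first, spanning the sequence origin, is followed by a T7 gene 10 ribosome binding site but has no annotated coding sequence, so this cloning site appears to be empty. The fusion gene sits downstream of the second T7 promoter and lac operator. It begins with a short segment that the automated annotation matches to a synuclein-family fragment, which by position corresponds to the VNp15 peptide. This is followed by the full CSTA open reading frame and then short matches suggesting a 6xHis-type tag and the backbone's S-tag region, although the record lists no C-terminal tag and whether these are in frame is not stated. A T7 terminator closes the unit. A plasmid-borne lacI gene supplies lac repressor, keeping transcription off until lactose or IPTG induction in a host providing T7 RNA polymerase. The small TcR, SET1 and extra AmpR promoter fragments are probably annotation artefacts of backbone sequence.

The associated publication concerns high-yield production of recombinant proteins packaged into vesicles by E. coli, and this construct applies the VNp tag to stefin A in that system. The cloning sites used are not recorded.
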