Features (pLannotate 1.2.2; 20 found; start..end, strand, type, name):
      3..27      +  protein_bind   lac operator: The lac repressor binds to the lac operator to inhibit transcription in E. coli. This inhibition can be relieved by adding lactose or isopropyl-β-D-thiogalactopyranoside (IPTG). lac repressor encoded by lacI
     42..64      +  RBS            RBS: efficient ribosome binding site from bacteriophage T7 gene 10 (Olins and Rangwala, 1989)
    214..232     +  promoter       T7 promoter: promoter for bacteriophage T7 RNA polymerase
    233..257     +  protein_bind   lac operator: The lac repressor binds to the lac operator to inhibit transcription in E. coli. This inhibition can be relieved by adding lactose or isopropyl-β-D-thiogalactopyranoside (IPTG). lac repressor encoded by lacI
    300..365     +  CDS            Sncg (fragment): SYUG_MOUSE - Also known as Persyn. Experimental evidence at protein level: Swiss-Prot protein existence level 1. Plays a role in neurofilament network integrity. May be involved in modulating axonal architecture during development and in the adult. In vitro, increases the susceptibility of neurofilament-H to calcium-dependent proteases. May also function in modulating the keratin network in skin. Activates the MAPK and Elk-1 signal transduction pathway (By similarity). From Mus musculus (Mouse).
    378..671     +  CDS            CSTA: CYTA_HUMAN - Also known as STF1, STFA. Experimental evidence at protein level: Swiss-Prot protein existence level 1. This is an intracellular thiol proteinase inhibitor. Has an important role in desmosome-mediated cell-cell adhesion in the lower levels of the epidermis. From Homo sapiens (Human).
    678..695     +  CDS            capTEV™ (fragment): composite tag for in vivo biotinylation, TEV protease cleavage, and 6xHis tagging
    711..752     +  CDS            S-Tag (fragment): affinity and epitope tag derived from pancreatic ribonuclease A
    782..799     +  CDS            SET1 (fragment): solubility-enhancement tag derived from T7 phage gene 10B
    807..854     +  terminator     T7 terminator: transcription terminator for bacteriophage T7 RNA polymerase
   1018..1075    +  promoter       AmpR promoter (fragment): bla
   1084..1899    -  CDS            KanR: aminoglycoside phosphotransferase; aph(3')-Ia; confers resistance to kanamycin in bacteria or G418 (Geneticin®) in eukaryotes
   1900..1991    -  promoter       AmpR promoter: bla
   2007..2756    -  rep_origin     RSF ori: Plasmids containing the RSF 1030 origin of replication can be propagated in E. coli cells that contain additional plasmids with compatible origins.
   2839..2903    -  CDS            TcR (fragment): tetracycline efflux protein; tet; confers resistance to tetracycline
   2918..2939    -  protein_bind   CAP binding site: CAP binding activates transcription in the presence of cAMP. E. coli catabolite activator protein
   2952..4034    -  CDS            lacI: lac repressor; lacI; The lac repressor binds to the lac operator to inhibit transcription in E. coli. This inhibition can be relieved by adding lactose or isopropyl-β-D-thiogalactopyranoside (IPTG).
   4035..4112    -  promoter       lacI promoter: lacI
   4120..4155    -  CDS            TcR (fragment): tetracycline efflux protein; tet; confers resistance to tetracycline
   4158..2       +  promoter       T7 promoter (across the origin): promoter for bacteriophage T7 RNA polymerase
>Addgene plasmid #182405 | pRSFDuet-1_VNp15-StefinA | addgene full sequence | sequence record 360455 | Addgene NGS Result
GGGGAATTGTGAGCGGATAACAATTCCCCTGTAGAAATAATTTTGTTTAACTTTAATAAGGAGATATACC
ATGGGCAGCAGCCATCACCATCATCACCACAGCCAGGATCCGAATTCGAGCTCGGCGCGCCTGCAGGTCG
ACAAGCTTGCGGCCGCATAATGCTTAAGTCGAACAGAAAGTAATCGTATTGTACACGGCCGCATAATCGA
AATTAATACGACTCACTATAGGGGAATTGTGAGCGGATAACAATTCCCCATCTTAGTATATTAGTTAAGT
ATAAGAAGGAGATATACATATGGATGTATTCAAGAAAGGATTTTCAATAGCCGATGAGGGAGTTGTGGGA
GCTGTTGAGAGATCTGGAGGAAGCGGAATGATTCCCGGCGGTTTATCAGAGGCAAAACCCGCGACGCCAG
AGATTCAAGAAATCGTCGACAAAGTTAAACCGCAATTGGAAGAGAAGACCAATGAAACTTATGGCAAGTT
AGAGGCCGTTCAATACAAGACCCAAGTTGTTGCCGGCACGAATTATTACATTAAGGTTCGTGCGGGCGAC
AATAAGTACATGCACCTCAAGGTCTTTAAATCATTGCCTGGTCAGAATGAGGATCTCGTTTTAACGGGCT
ACCAAGTTGACAAGAATAAAGACGACGAACTCACTGGATTTGGTACCCATCATCATCATCATCATTAACT
CGAGTCTGGTAAAGAAACCGCTGCTGCGAAATTTGAACGCCAGCACATGGACTCGTCTACTAGCGCAGCT
TAATTAACCTAGGCTGCTGCCACCGCTGAGCAATAACTAGCATAACCCCTTGGGGCCTCTAAACGGGTCT
TGAGGGGTTTTTTGCTGAAACCTCAGGCATTTGAGAAGCACACGGTCACACTGCTTCCGGTAGTCAATAA
ACCGGTAAACCAGCAATAGACATAAGCGGCTATTTAACGACCCTGCCCTGAACCGACGACAAGCTGACGA
CCGGGTCTCCGCAAGTGGCACTTTTCGGGGAAATGTGCGCGGAACCCCTATTTGTTTATTTTTCTAAATA
CATTCAAATATGTATCCGCTCATGAATTAATTCTTAGAAAAACTCATCGAGCATCAAATGAAACTGCAAT
TTATTCATATCAGGATTATCAATACCATATTTTTGAAAAAGCCGTTTCTGTAATGAAGGAGAAAACTCAC
CGAGGCAGTTCCATAGGATGGCAAGATCCTGGTATCGGTCTGCGATTCCGACTCGTCCAACATCAATACA
ACCTATTAATTTCCCCTCGTCAAAAATAAGGTTATCAAGTGAGAAATCACCATGAGTGACGACTGAATCC
GGTGAGAATGGCAAAAGTTTATGCATTTCTTTCCAGACTTGTTCAACAGGCCAGCCATTACGCTCGTCAT
CAAAATCACTCGCATCAACCAAACCGTTATTCATTCGTGATTGCGCCTGAGCGAGACGAAATACGCGGTC
GCTGTTAAAAGGACAATTACAAACAGGAATCGAATGCAACCGGCGCAGGAACACTGCCAGCGCATCAACA
ATATTTTCACCTGAATCAGGATATTCTTCTAATACCTGGAATGCTGTTTTCCCGGGGATCGCAGTGGTGA
GTAACCATGCATCATCAGGAGTACGGATAAAATGCTTGATGGTCGGAAGAGGCATAAATTCCGTCAGCCA
GTTTAGTCTGACCATCTCATCTGTAACATCATTGGCAACGCTACCTTTGCCATGTTTCAGAAACAACTCT
GGCGCATCGGGCTTCCCATACAATCGATAGATTGTCGCACCTGATTGCCCGACATTATCGCGAGCCCATT
TATACCCATATAAATCAGCATCCATGTTGGAATTTAATCGCGGCCTAGAGCAAGACGTTTCCCGTTGAAT
ATGGCTCATACTCTTCCTTTTTCAATATTATTGAAGCATTTATCAGGGTTATTGTCTCATGAGCGGATAC
ATATTTGAATGTATTTAGAAAAATAAACAAATAGGCATGCAGCGCTCTTCCGCTTCCTCGCTCACTGACT
CGCTACGCTCGGTCGTTCGACTGCGGCGAGCGGTGTCAGCTCACTCAAAAGCGGTAATACGGTTATCCAC
AGAATCAGGGGATAAAGCCGGAAAGAACATGTGAGCAAAAAGCAAAGCACCGGAAGAAGCCAACGCCGCA
GGCGTTTTTCCATAGGCTCCGCCCCCCTGACGAGCATCACAAAAATCGACGCTCAAGCCAGAGGTGGCGA
AACCCGACAGGACTATAAAGATACCAGGCGTTTCCCCCTGGAAGCTCCCTCGTGCGCTCTCCTGTTCCGA
CCCTGCCGCTTACCGGATACCTGTCCGCCTTTCTCCCTTCGGGAAGCGTGGCGCTTTCTCATAGCTCACG
CTGTTGGTATCTCAGTTCGGTGTAGGTCGTTCGCTCCAAGCTGGGCTGTGTGCACGAACCCCCCGTTCAG
CCCGACCGCTGCGCCTTATCCGGTAACTATCGTCTTGAGTCCAACCCGGTAAGACACGACTTATCGCCAC
TGGCAGCAGCCATTGGTAACTGATTTAGAGGACTTTGTCTTGAAGTTATGCACCTGTTAAGGCTAAACTG
AAAGAACAGATTTTGGTGAGTGCGGTCCTCCAACCCACTTACCTTGGTTCAAAGAGTTGGTAGCTCAGCG
AACCTTGAGAAAACCACCGTTGGTAGCGGTGGTTTTTCTTTATTTATGAGATGATGAATCAATCGGTCTA
TCAAGTCAACGAACAGCTATTCCGTTACTCTAGATTTCAGTGCAATTTATCTCTTCAAATGTAGCACCTG
AAGTCAGCCCCATACGATATAAGTTGTAATTCTCATGTTAGTCATGCCCCGCGCCCACCGGAAGGAGCTG
ACTGGGTTGAAGGCTCTCAAGGGCATCGGTCGAGATCCCGGTGCCTAATGAGTGAGCTAACTTACATTAA
TTGCGTTGCGCTCACTGCCCGCTTTCCAGTCGGGAAACCTGTCGTGCCAGCTGCATTAATGAATCGGCCA
ACGCGCGGGGAGAGGCGGTTTGCGTATTGGGCGCCAGGGTGGTTTTTCTTTTCACCAGTGAGACGGGCAA
CAGCTGATTGCCCTTCACCGCCTGGCCCTGAGAGAGTTGCAGCAAGCGGTCCACGCTGGTTTGCCCCAGC
AGGCGAAAATCCTGTTTGATGGTGGTTAACGGCGGGATATAACATGAGCTGTCTTCGGTATCGTCGTATC
CCACTACCGAGATGTCCGCACCAACGCGCAGCCCGGACTCGGTAATGGCGCGCATTGCGCCCAGCGCCAT
CTGATCGTTGGCAACCAGCATCGCAGTGGGAACGATGCCCTCATTCAGCATTTGCATGGTTTGTTGAAAA
CCGGACATGGCACTCCAGTCGCCTTCCCGTTCCGCTATCGGCTGAATTTGATTGCGAGTGAGATATTTAT
GCCAGCCAGCCAGACGCAGACGCGCCGAGACAGAACTTAATGGGCCCGCTAACAGCGCGATTTGCTGGTG
ACCCAATGCGACCAGATGCTCCACGCCCAGTCGCGTACCGTCTTCATGGGAGAAAATAATACTGTTGATG
GGTGTCTGGTCAGAGACATCAAGAAATAACGCCGGAACATTAGTGCAGGCAGCTTCCACAGCAATGGCAT
CCTGGTCATCCAGCGGATAGTTAATGATCAGCCCACTGACGCGTTGCGCGAGAAGATTGTGCACCGCCGC
TTTACAGGCTTCGACGCCGCTTCGTTCTACCATCGACACCACCACGCTGGCACCCAGTTGATCGGCGCGA
GATTTAATCGCCGCGACAATTTGCGACGGCGCGTGCAGGGCCAGACTGGAGGTGGCAACGCCAATCAGCA
ACGACTGTTTGCCCGCCAGTTGTTGTGCCACGCGGTTGGGAATGTAATTCAGCTCCGCCATCGCCGCTTC
CACTTTTTCCCGCGTTTTCGCAGAAACGTGGCTGGCCTGGTTCACCACGCGGGAAACGGTCTGATAAGAG
ACACCGGCATACTCTGCGACATCGTATAACGTTACTGGTTTCACATTCACCACCCTGAATTGACTCTCTT
CCGGGCGCTATCATGCCATACCGCGAAAGGTTTTGCGCCATTCGATGGTGTCCGGGATCTCGACGCTCTC
CCTTATGCGACTCCTGCATTAGGAAATTAATACGACTCACTATA
